Addgene plasmid #226491: POC1549
Purpose: pMOBK360_VR_N4 assembled plasmid (Kanamycin R) containing two inserts (POC1544-POC1545) assembled in POC1520 using the site-selective methylation protection approach
Depositing lab: Christopher A. O'Callaghan. Depositing organization: University of Oxford. Publication: UniClo: scarless hierarchical DNA assembly without sequence constraint. Flores-Fernandez CN, Lin D, Robins K, O'Callaghan CA. Nucleic Acids Res. 2025 Jun 20;53(12):gkaf548. doi: 10.1093/nar/gkaf548. PubMed 40548934.
Backbone
  Vector backbone: POC1518
  Backbone manufacturer: Self-made
  Backbone size w/o insert (bp): 6404
  Total vector size (bp): 8660
  Vector type: Bacterial Expression
Growth in bacteria
  Bacterial resistance: Kanamycin, 50 μg/mL
  Growth temperature: 37°C
  Growth strain: DH5alpha
  Copy number: Low Copy
Gene/Insert
  Gene/Insert name: Assembled construct flanked by methylation-protectable BsaI sites and containing several always-methylable internal BsaI sites (alt name: MICA gene fragment modified)
  Species: H. sapiens (human)
  Insert size (bp): 2256
Terms and licenses: Academic/Nonprofit Terms; Industry Terms: Not Available to Industry
Depositor comments: The DH10B strain should be used for expression of this plasmid.
How to cite: POC1549 was a gift from Christopher A. O'Callaghan (Addgene plasmid # 226491 ; http://n2t.net/addgene:226491 ; RRID:Addgene_226491)
