[The description below was written by a language model from this plasmid's Addgene catalogue record and pLannotate feature annotations shown in this document.]
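Description:
POC1549 (pMOBK360_VR_N4) is an 8,660 bp low-copy bacterial plasmid built on a self-made, F-plasmid-derived (BAC-type) backbone. The catalogue lists the backbone as POC1518, while the purpose statement says the assembly was carried out in POC1520; the record does not explain how the two are related. Replication and stable inheritance rely on the F-factor machinery annotated in the feature table: the ori2/oriS origin, the repE initiator with the incC incompatibility region, and the sopA/sopB/sopC partitioning system, which together keep the plasmid at very low copy number and ensure it segregates faithfully to daughter cells. A resD fragment and a yuaZ fragment are also detected and are probably residual F-plasmid sequence. Selection is by kanamycin, through an aphA-3 aminoglycoside phosphotransferase gene driven by the bla (AmpR) promoter.

The payload is a 2,256 bp insert made by joining two smaller inserts (from POC1544 and POC1545), described as a modified fragment of the human MICA gene. It is flanked by methylation-protectable BsaI sites and contains several internal BsaI sites that are always methylable. This arrangement supports site-selective methylation protection, in which methylation blocks cutting at some Type IIS sites and leaves others cleavable, so a fragment can be released and carried into the next assembly round even though it contains internal BsaI sites. The plasmid thus serves as an intermediate or demonstration product of a scarless hierarchical DNA assembly method without sequence constraints. Only a short stretch of the insert is annotated as MICA coding sequence. The brief C8orf17 and VC155 matches are likely incidental similarity hits. Although the vector is classed as bacterial expression, no promoter driving the insert is annotated.
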