Features (pLannotate 1.2.2; 13 found; start..end, strand, type, name):
     74..181     +  CDS            MICA (fragment): MICA_HUMAN - Also known as PERB11.1 From Homo sapiens (Human).
    975..1073    -  CDS            C8orf17 (fragment): MOST1_HUMAN - Experimental evidence at protein level: Swiss-Prot protein existence level 1. May be involved in cell survival, proliferation and progression of cancer cells. From Homo sapiens (Human).
   1926..1943    -  CDS            VC155 (fragment): C-terminal fragment of mVenus for use in bimolecular fluorescence complementation (BiFC) (Kodama and Hu, 2010)
   2353..2457    +  promoter       AmpR promoter: bla
   2458..3252    +  CDS            KanR: aminoglycoside phosphotransferase; aphA-3; confers resistance to kanamycin
   3256..3600    +  CDS            resD (fragment): REDF_ECOLI - Also known as D. Protein inferred from homology: Swiss-Prot protein existence level 3. Acts as a repressor of transcription and as a site-specific resolvase that cleaves at the RfsF site. From Escherichia coli (strain K12).
   4067..4286    +  rep_origin     ori2: secondary origin of replication for the bacterial F plasmid; also known as oriS
   4377..5129    +  CDS            repE: REPE1_ECOLI - Also known as E, rep. Experimental evidence at protein level: Swiss-Prot protein existence level 1. Replication initiator in the monomeric form, and autogenous repressor in the dimeric form. From Escherichia coli (strain K12).
   5135..5385    +  misc_feature   incC: incC; incompatibility region of the bacterial F plasmid
   5711..6886    +  CDS            sopA: partitioning protein for the bacterial F plasmid; sopA
   6886..7854    +  CDS            sopB: SOPB_ECOLI - Also known as B. Experimental evidence at protein level: Swiss-Prot protein existence level 1. Control of plasmid partitioning; required to recognize the cis-acting. Binds specifically with the DNA segment containing the sopC region. SopB is trans-acting. From Escherichia coli (strain K12).
   7930..8403    +  misc_feature   sopC: sopC; centromere-like partitioning region of the bacterial F plasmid
   8503..1       +  CDS            yuaZ (fragment) (across the origin): YUAZ_ECO57 - Protein predicted: Swiss-Prot protein existence level 4. From Escherichia coli O157:H7.
>Addgene plasmid #226491 | POC1549 | addgene full sequence | sequence record 465763 | Addgene NGS Result
CACTCTGTGGTGCAGTACCTCTCACGACTTGGTCTCCCAGGAAGAAGTTTCACCTGTGATTTCCTCTTCC
CCAGAGCCCGTGCTGGGAAATAAGACATGGGACAGAGAGACCAGGGACTTGACAGGGAACGGAAAGGACC
TCAGGATGACCCTGGCTCATATCAAGGACCAGAAAGAAGGTGAGAGTCGGCAGGGGCAAGAGTGACTGGA
GAGGCCTTTTCCAGAAAAGTTAGGGGCAGAGAGCAGGGACCTGTCTCTTCCCACTGGATCTGGCTCAGGC
TGGGGGTGAGGAATGGGGGTCAGTGGAACTCAGCAGGGAGGTGAGCCGGCACTCAGCCCACACAGGGAGG
CGAGTGGGCAGCAGGGAGGGCTGCGGCGCCTGCTCTGTCCCCATCCCGGTCTCTGTGTCTCTTGAACTCA
CTAGGGCGCATCCAGGTGGGGTGAGCTGGGAATCACGTGCTGAATGCTAAGGGCCTGGATGAAGGCAGCT
GTGAGGCCCAGCCTGGGGGCCCTGCCTGTGTAGCCCTTTGGAGACCCCTTGTAACAGGGAGGGTCCTGAG
CACACATGGCCATCTCTGTCCACTTTGCACATGCACCTCCTCCAGGAGCTTTCTTGGGGTTGTCGTGTCC
TCTGCACCATTCGAGGCCCTACTCTTTCTCCCTGAGCCAATTTCCCTTTCCTCTCCAGGAGGTTCTGTGT
GGAGATGGTGGCTGTGGCAGTGGCAGTTCCCAGGTGCAGAGGGTGGGCAGAGGCAGCCTCAGGCTAAGGG
GTCTCCCCTACTCCACATGGAGAAAATCAGGTCAAGAGATCGAGACCATCCTGATCAACATGGTGAAACC
CTGTCTCTACTAAAAATACAAAAAATTAGCTGGGCCTGGTGGCGTGTGCCTGTAGTCCCAGCTACTCAGG
AGCTGAGGCACATGCACCACCATACCCGGCTAATTTTTGCATTTTTCATAGAGACAGGATTTTGCCATGT
TGGCCAGGCTGGTCTCAAACTCCTGACCTCAGGTGATCTGCCTGCCTCAGCCTCCCAAAGTGCTGGGATT
ACAAGCATGAGCCACCATACCCGGCCTATTTTATTACATTTTAAACTGATGCACTTCTTGGTCAAGGCAA
CCTCAGCCCCACCCACGTAAGGTGGTCATGGCAGAGAGTGTAAGGGTGACACCTGTGAAAAAGACCCAAG
GCAGGGATGGGAGCCCTTCTTGCAGCAGGAGTGGATGCAGGACCTGCCTGGAAGCAAGAGAAGGACGAGG
GACCCTGGCTGGGCCCGTATTTTTAGTAGAGACAGTTTCTCCGTATTGGTCAGGCTGGTCTCGAACTCCT
GACCTCAGGTGATTGCCTCACAGTTCAAGTCAGGCTTGGGGAAAGTAGTGAGACCCTGTCTCCAGCCAAA
AAAAAAAAATTAAATTAAAATATACTGTACTATAATAGTGTTAATTGTAAGCACAGTGTAGTGCAACCGA
TCTTTAGAATATTTCACCTACTGGCCGGTGCTGGGTTTCAGCATCCTGCAATTTCAGAACTACTGTGAAT
ACAAAAGAAAGAAAGGTCCTGCCCAGGATGGGAGTCACTCTAATTGCCATTGAGAAAAATATGCCTAGGC
CAGAAGATTGGTGATGGTGGGAATAGCAGGGACATAGTTTAGACAAGGTCATTGAGCAAGACGTTTCTGA
GAACTTGACCACTGGTTATCTGAGAAGAGACCTGAATCGTGTGAGGAGTGAGTCATGTGAATCCCTGGGG
AGCAGGTACATGTGGGAGTCAGAGCATGGGTAGGTGGGATGTTCAAAGTGAAGTTGACATCTACAATAAG
TAGTAAGTGTAGACCTCAGAAATTTAACAAGATTCTACTTTTTCCCCCAAAAAAATGTCCTCACAATTTC
CTGCTGAAAGGAGAGGGTTCATTCAGGGGACCACATGATGCCGTTCTTCTGCTGCAGTTCTAAATTAAGT
TGTCCTTCCCTCTAACTACAGGTCTCACAAACCCTTGCAGCCAGCTTCAATGATTTTAGCTTGACTGTTT
TTGACTTGGGTATTTTGCCAAAATGGTATGTTTTTCTATAGAATTTGACGTTGTGGAGACCCTGCTTTTC
TGCCAGGTCCCCAGAGGGGATACAGTGCTTTGTACGGCAATGACATTCCCCTGAGCTATATCCCTGGTTA
CTACAGCATTTCCTGATCTTGCCTAACAGGATTACTTCCCTGAACTGTAAAATTCCTGCAGCATTGTATA
CAGAGAAAGAATAGGAGACATGGCAATCATGGACAAGAAAGGAGGAAATCGTGTGAGACTGAGACCAAGT
CGTGAGAGGTACTGCACCACGAAGTGTGCGGCCGCCTTCGTGCGCGGAACCCCTATTTGTTTATTTTTCT
AAATACATTCAAATATGTATCCGCTCATGAGACAATAACCCTGATAAATGCTTCAATAATATTGAAAAAG
GAAGAGTATGGCTAAAATGAGAATATCACCGGAATTGAAAAAACTGATCGAAAAATACCGCTGCGTAAAA
GATACGGAAGGAATGTCTCCTGCTAAGGTATATAAGCTGGTGGGAGAAAATGAAAACCTATATTTAAAAA
TGACGGACAGCCGGTATAAAGGGACCACCTATGATGTGGAACGGGAAAAGGACATGATGCTATGGCTGGA
AGGAAAGCTGCCTGTTCCAAAGGTCCTGCACTTTGAACGGCATGATGGCTGGAGCAATCTGCTCATGAGT
GAGGCCGATGGCGTCCTTTGCTCGGAAGAGTATGAAGATGAACAAAGCCCTGAAAAGATTATCGAGCTGT
ATGCGGAGTGCATCAGGCTCTTTCACTCCATCGACATATCGGATTGTCCCTATACGAATAGCTTAGACAG
CCGCTTAGCCGAATTGGATTACTTACTGAATAACGATCTGGCCGATGTGGATTGCGAAAACTGGGAAGAG
GACACTCCATTTAAAGATCCGCGCGAGCTGTATGATTTTTTAAAGACGGAAAAGCCCGAAGAGGAACTTG
TCTTTTCCCACGGCGACCTGGGAGACAGCAACATCTTTGTGAAAGATGGCAAAGTAAGTGGCTTTATTGA
TCTTGGGAGAAGCGGCAGGGCGGACAAGTGGTATGACATTGCCTTCTGCGTCCGGTCGCTCAGGGAGGAT
ATCGGGGAAGAACAGTATGTCGAGCTATTTTTTGACTTACTGGGGATCAAGCCTGATTGGGAGAAAATAA
AATATTATATTTTACTGGATGAATTGTTTTAGGAGCTGGAGCGGCGTAACCGTCGCACAGGAAGGACAGA
GAAAGCGCGGATCTGGGAAGTGACGGACAGAACGGTCAGGACCTGGATTGGGGAGGCGGTTGCCGCCGCT
GCTGCTGACGGTGTGACGTTCTCTGTTCCGGTCACACCACATACGTTCCGCCATTCCTATGCGATGCACA
TGCTGTATGCCGGTATACCGCTGAAAGTTCTGCAAAGCCTGATGGGACATAAGTCCATCAGTTCAACGGA
AGTCTACACGAAGGTTTTTGCGCTGGATGTGGCTGCCCGGCTCCGGGTGCAGTTTGCGATGCCGGAGTCT
GATGCGGTTGCGATGCTGAAACAATTATCCTGAGAATAAATGCCTTGGCCTTTATATGGAAATGTGGAAC
TGAGTGGATATGCTGTTTTTGTCTGTTAAACAGAGAAGCTGGCTGTTATCCACTGAGAAGCGAACGAAAC
AGTCGGGAAAATCTCCCATTATCGTAGAGATCCGCATTATTAATCTCAGGAGCCTGTGTAGCGTTTATAG
GAAGTAGTGTTCTGTCATGATGCCTGCAAGCGGTAACGAAAACGATTTGAATATGCCTTCAGGAACAATA
GAAATCTTCGTGCGGTGTTACGTTGAAGTGGAGCGGATTATGTCAGCAATGGACAGAACAACCTAATGAA
CACAGAACCATGATGTGGTCTGTCCTTTTACAGCCAGTAGTGCTCGCCGCAGTCGAGCGACAGGGCGAAG
CCCTCGAGTGAGCGAGGAAGCACCAGGGAACAGCACTTATATATTCTGCTTACACACGATGCCTGAAAAA
ACTTCCCTTGGGGTTATCCACTTATCCACGGGGATATTTTTATAATTATTTTTTTTATAGTTTTTAGATC
TTCTTTTTTAGAGCGCCTTGTAGGCCTTTATCCATGCTGGTTCTAGAGAAGGTGTTGTGACAAATTGCCC
TTTCAGTGTGACAAATCACCCTCAAATGACAGTCCTGTCTGTGACAAATTGCCCTTAACCCTGTGACAAA
TTGCCCTCAGAAGAAGCTGTTTTTTCACAAAGTTATCCCTGCTTATTGACTCTTTTTTATTTAGTGTGAC
AATCTAAAAACTTGTCACACTTCACATGGATCTGTCATGGCGGAAACAGCGGTTATCAATCACAAGAAAC
GTAAAAATAGCCCGCGAATCGTCCAGTCAAACGACCTCACTGAGGCGGCATATAGTCTCTCCCGGGATCA
AAAACGTATGCTGTATCTGTTCGTTGACCAGATCAGAAAATCTGATGGCACCCTACAGGAACATGACGGT
ATCTGCGAGATCCATGTTGCTAAATATGCTGAAATATTCGGATTGACCTCTGCGGAAGCCAGTAAGGATA
TACGGCAGGCATTGAAGAGTTTCGCGGGGAAGGAAGTGGTTTTTTATCGCCCTGAAGAGGATGCCGGCGA
TGAAAAAGGCTATGAATCTTTTCCTTGGTTTATCAAACGTGCGCACAGTCCATCCAGAGGGCTTTACAGT
GTACATATCAACCCATATCTCATTCCCTTCTTTATCGGGTTACAGAACCGGTTTACGCAGTTTCGGCTTA
GTGAAACAAAAGAAATCACCAATCCGTATGCCATGCGTTTATACGAATCCCTGTGTCAGTATCGTAAGCC
GGATGGCTCAGGCATCGTGTCTCTGAAAATCGACTGGATCATAGAGCGTTACCAGCTGCCTCAAAGTTAC
CAGCGTATGCCTGACTTCCGCCGCCGCTTCCTGCAGGTCTGTGTTAATGAGATCAACAGCAGAACTCCAA
TGCGCCTCTCATACATTGAGAAAAAGAAAGGCCGCCAGACGACTCATATCGTATTTTCCTTCCGCGATAT
CACTTCCATGACGACAGGATAGTCTGAGGGTTATCTGTCACAGATTTGAGGGTGGTTCGTCACATTTGTT
CTGACCTACTGAGGGTAATTTGTCACAGTTTTGCTGTTTCCTTCAGCCTGCATGGATTTTCTCATACTTT
TTGAACTGTAATTTTTAAGGAAGCCAAATTTGAGGGCAGTTTGTCACAGTTGATTTCCTTCTCTTTCCCT
TCGTCATGTGACCTGATATCGGGGGTTAGTTCGTCATCATTGATGAGGGTTGATTATCACAGTTTATTAC
TCTGAATTGGCTATCCGCGTGTGTACCTCTACCTGGAGTTTTTCCCACGGTGGATATTTCTTCTTGCGCT
GAGCGTAAGAGCTATCTGACAGAACAGTTCTTCTTTGCTTCCTCGCCAGTTCGCTCGCTATGCTCGGTTA
CACGGCTGCGGCGAGCGCTAGTGATAATAAGTGACTGAGGTATGTGGTGTTCTTATCTCCTTTTGTAGTG
TTGCTCTTATTTTAAACAACTTTGCGGTTTTTTGATGACTTTGCGATTTTGTTGTTGCTTTGCAGTAAAT
TGCAAGATTTAATAAAAAAACGCAAAGCAATGATTAAAGGATGTTCAGAATGAAACTCATGGAAACACTT
AACCAGTGCATAAACGCTGGTCATGAAATGACGAAGGCTATCGCCATTGCACAGTTTAATGATGACAGCC
CGGAAGCGAGGAAAATAACCCGGCGCTGGAGAATAGGTGAAGCAGCGGATTTAGTTGGGGTTTCTTCTCA
GGCTATCAGAGATGCCGAGAAAGCAGGGCGACTACCGCACCCGGATATGGAAATTCGAGGACGGGTTGAG
CAACGTGTTGGTTATACAATTGAACAAATTAATCATATGCGTGATGTGTTTGGTACGCGATTGCGACGTG
CTGAGGACGTATTTCCACCGGTGATCGGGGTTGCTGCCCATAAAGGTGGCGTTTACAAAACCTCAGTTTC
TGTTCATCTTGCTCAGGATCTGGCTCTGAAGGGGCTACGTGTTTTGCTCGTGGAAGGTAACGACCCCCAG
GGAACAGCCTCAATGTATCACGGATGGGTACCAGATCTTCATATTCATGCAGAAGATACTCTCCTGCCTT
TCTATCTTGGGGAAAAGGACGATGTCACTTATGCAATAAAGCCCACTTGCTGGCCGGGGCTTGACATTAT
TCCTTCCTGTCTGGCTCTGCACCGTATTGAAACTGAGTTAATGGGCAAATTTGATGAAGGTAAACTGCCC
ACCGATCCACACCTGATGCTCCGACTGGCCATTGAAACTGTTGCTCATGACTATGATGTCATAGTTATTG
ACAGCGCGCCTAACCTGGGTATCGGCACGATTAATGTCGTATGTGCTGCTGATGTGCTGATTGTTCCCAC
GCCTGCTGAGTTGTTTGACTACACCTCCGCACTGCAGTTTTTCGATATGCTTCGTGATCTGCTCAAGAAC
GTTGATCTTAAAGGGTTCGAGCCTGATGTACGTATTTTGCTTACCAAATACAGCAATAGTAATGGCTCTC
AGTCCCCGTGGATGGAGGAGCAAATTCGGGATGCCTGGGGAAGCATGGTTCTAAAAAATGTTGTACGTGA
AACGGATGAAGTTGGTAAAGGTCAGATCCGGATGAGAACTGTTTTTGAACAGGCCATTGATCAACGCAGT
TCAACTGGTGCCTGGAGAAATGCTCTTTCTATTTGGGAACCTGTCTGCAATGAAATTTTCGATCGTCTGA
TTAAACCACGCTGGGAGATTAGATAATGAAGCGTGCGCCTGTTATTCCAAAACATACGCTCAATACTCAA
CCGGTTGAAGATACTTCGTTATCGACACCAGCTGCCCCGATGGTGGATTCGTTAATTGCGCGCGTAGGAG
TAATGGCTCGCGGTAATGCCATTACTTTGCCTGTATGTGGTCGGGATGTGAAGTTTACTCTTGAAGTGCT
CCGGGGTGATAGTGTTGAGAAAACCTCTCGGGTATGGTCAGGTAATGAACGTGACCAGGAGCTGCTTACT
GAGGACGCACTGGATGATCTCATCCCTTCTTTTCTACTGACTGGTCAACAGACACCGGCGTTCGGTCGAA
GAGTATCTGGTGTCATAGAAATTGCCGATGGGAGTCGCCGTCGTAAAGCTGCTGCACTTACCGAAAGTGA
TTATCGTGTTCTGGTTGGCGAGCTGGATGATGAGCAGATGGCTGCATTATCCAGATTGGGTAACGATTAT
CGCCCAACAAGTGCTTATGAACGTGGTCAGCGTTATGCAAGCCGATTGCAGAATGAATTTGCTGGAAATA
TTTCTGCGCTGGCTGATGCGGAAAATATTTCACGTAAGATTATTACCCGCTGTATCAACACCGCCAAATT
GCCTAAATCAGTTGTTGCTCTTTTTTCTCACCCCGGTGAACTATCTGCCCGGTCAGGTGATGCACTTCAA
AAAGCCTTTACAGATAAAGAGGAATTACTTAAGCAGCAGGCATCTAACCTTCATGAGCAGAAAAAAGCTG
GGGTGATATTTGAAGCTGAAGAAGTTATCACTCTTTTAACTTCTGTGCTTAAAACGTCATCTGCATCAAG
AACTAGTTTAAGCTCACGACATCAGTTTGCTCCTGGAGCGACAGTATTGTATAAGGGCGATAAAATGGTG
CTTAACCTGGACAGGTCACGTGTTCCAACTGAGTGTATAGAGAAAATTGAGGCCATTCTTAAGGAACTTG
AAAAGCCAGCACCCTGATGCGACCACGTTTTAGTCTACGTTTATCTGTCTTTACTTAATGTCCTTTGTTA
CAGGCCAGAAAGCATAACTGGCCTGAATATTCTCTCTGGGCCCACTGTTCCACTTGTATCGTCGGTCTGA
TAATCAGACTGGGACCACGGTCCCACTCGTATCGTCGGTCTGATTATTAGTCTGGGACCACGGTCCCACT
CGTATCGTCGGTCTGATTATTAGTCTGGGACCACGGTCCCACTCGTATCGTCGGTCTGATAATCAGACTG
GGACCACGGTCCCACTCGTATCGTCGGTCTGATTATTAGTCTGGGACCATGGTCCCACTCGTATCGTCGG
TCTGATTATTAGTCTGGGACCACGGTCCCACTCGTATCGTCGGTCTGATTATTAGTCTGGAACCACGGTC
CCACTCGTATCGTCGGTCTGATTATTAGTCTGGGACCACGGTCCCACTCGTATCGTCGGTCTGATTATTA
GTCTGGGACCACGATCCCACTCGTGTTGTCGGTCTGATTATCGGTCTGGGACCACGGTCCCACTTGTATT
GTCGATCAGACTATCAGCGTGAGACTACGATTCCATCAATGCCTGTCAAGGGCAAGTATTGACATGTCGT
CGTAACCTGTAGAACGGAGTAACCTCGGTGTGCGGTTGTATGCCTGCTGTGGATTGCTGCTGTGTCCTGC
TTATCCACAACATTTTGCGCACGGTTATGTGGACAAAATACCTGGTTACCCAGGCCGTGCCGGCACGTTA
ACCGGGCTGCATCCGATGCAAGTGTGTCGCTGTCGACGCAAGCGGCCGCA
